Addgene plasmid #111700: pMV306-ribo-APEX2
Purpose: Theophylline-inducible expression of APEX2 from a mycobacterial shuttle plasmid (integrating)
Depositing lab: Jessica Seeliger. Depositing organization: Stony Brook University. Publication: Compartment-Specific Labeling of Bacterial Periplasmic Proteins by Peroxidase-Mediated Biotinylation. Ganapathy US, Bai L, Wei L, Eckartt KA, Lett CM, Previti ML, Carrico IS, Seeliger JC. ACS Infect Dis. 2018 Apr 30. doi: 10.1021/acsinfecdis.8b00044. PubMed 29708735.
Backbone
  Vector backbone: pMV306
  Total vector size (bp): 5052
  Modifications to backbone: Derivative of pMV306 in which promoter has been modified to include theophylline-inducible riboswitch. See reference: Seeliger JC, Topp S, Sogi KM, Previti ML, Gallivan JP, Bertozzi CR. A riboswitch-based inducible gene expression system for mycobacteria. PLoS ONE. 2012;7(1):e29266. PMCID: 3261144
  Vector type: Bacterial Expression
Growth in bacteria
  Bacterial resistance: Kanamycin, 50 μg/mL
  Growth temperature: 37°C
  Growth strain: DH5alpha
  Copy number: High Copy
Gene/Insert
  Gene/Insert name: APEX2
  Insert size (bp): 801
  Promoter: hsp60-ribo
  Tag / fusion protein: V5 (N terminal on insert)
  Cloning method: Ligation Independent Cloning
  Sequencing primers: 5′ GCCTTTGAGTGAGCTGATACC
Resource information
  A portion of this plasmid was derived from a plasmid made by: Alice Ting (pcDNA3-mito-APEX, Addgene plasmid #42607)
Terms and licenses: Academic/Nonprofit Terms; Industry Terms: Not Available to Industry
Depositor comments: This plasmid is for theophylline-inducible expression of APEX2 in the cytoplasm of mycobacteria. It is a single-copy integrating vector in mycobacteria. The APEX gene was subcloned from pcDNA3-mito-APEX and subsequently mutated by site-directed mutagenesis to generate the optimized variant APEX2. See also references: Rhee HW, Zou P, Udeshi ND, Martell JD, Mootha VK, Carr SA, Ting AY. Proteomic mapping of mitochondria in living cells via spatially restricted enzymatic tagging. Science. 2013;339(6125):1328-31. PMCID: 3916822. Lam SS, Martell JD, Kamer KJ, Deerinck TJ, Ellisman MH, Mootha VK, Ting AY. Directed evolution of APEX2 for electron microscopy and proximity labeling. Nat Methods. 2015;12(1):51-4. PMCID: 4296904
How to cite: pMV306-ribo-APEX2 was a gift from Jessica Seeliger (Addgene plasmid # 111700 ; http://n2t.net/addgene:111700 ; RRID:Addgene_111700)
