[The description below was written by a language model from this plasmid's Addgene catalogue record and pLannotate feature annotations shown in this document.]
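Description:
pMV306-ribo-APEX2 is an E. coli–mycobacteria shuttle plasmid of about 5.05 kb, built on the integrating vector pMV306 for theophylline-inducible expression of the engineered peroxidase APEX2 in the mycobacterial cytoplasm. In E. coli it replicates at high copy from a ColE1/pUC-type origin and is selected with kanamycin through an aph(3')-Ia (KanR) gene flanked by a Tn903 remnant. It has no annotated mycobacterial replication origin. Instead it carries the mycobacteriophage L5 integrase gene, with small fragments of neighbouring phage reading frames. This integrase mediates site-specific recombination into the host chromosome, and the depositor describes the vector as single-copy in mycobacteria.

The payload is an 801 bp insert encoding APEX2 with an N-terminal V5 epitope tag, followed by the rrnB T1 transcription terminator. APEX2 is a monomeric soybean ascorbate peroxidase variant with higher activity due to the A134P change. Here it was made by subcloning APEX from a mammalian mito-APEX plasmid and then applying site-directed mutagenesis. Expression is driven by the catalogue-listed hsp60-ribo promoter, an hsp60 promoter modified to include a theophylline-responsive riboswitch so that adding the ligand induces expression. Neither this promoter/riboswitch region nor the V5 tag is picked up in the automated feature tables, which show only a short T7 promoter fragment upstream of the coding sequence.

The depositor sequence and the sequencing-derived record differ slightly in length (5,052 versus 5,070 nt) and in start position, but they list the same features in the same order. The associated work concerns compartment-specific, peroxidase-mediated biotinylation of bacterial proteins, for which this plasmid provides the cytoplasmic APEX2 version.
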