Features (pLannotate 1.2.2; 9 found; start..end, strand, type, name):
    212..228     +  promoter       T7 promoter (fragment): promoter for bacteriophage T7 RNA polymerase
    341..1087    +  CDS            APEX2: soybean ascorbate peroxidase, engineered to serve as a monomeric tag for electron microscopy and live-cell proteomics (Lam et al., 2015) more active than the original APEX due to the A134P mutation
   1157..1203    +  terminator     rrnB T1 terminator: transcription terminator T1 from the E. coli rrnB gene
   1183..1323    -  CDS            34.1 (fragment): VG341_BPMD2 - Protein predicted: Swiss-Prot protein existence level 4. Putative excisionase. From Mycobacterium phage D29 (Mycobacteriophage D29).
   1736..2848    +  CDS            33: VINT_BPML5 - Also known as int. Protein inferred from homology: Swiss-Prot protein existence level 3. Integrase is necessary for integration of the phage into the host genome by site-specific recombination. From Mycobacterium phage L5 (Mycobacteriophage L5).
   2910..3014    -  CDS            32 (fragment): VG32_BPML5 - Protein predicted: Swiss-Prot protein existence level 4. From Mycobacterium phage L5 (Mycobacteriophage L5).
   3132..3947    +  CDS            KanR: aminoglycoside phosphotransferase; aph(3')-Ia; confers resistance to kanamycin in bacteria or G418 (Geneticin®) in eukaryotes
   4088..4231    +  CDS            TRA2_ECOLX (fragment): Protein predicted: Swiss-Prot protein existence level 4. Required for transposition of transposon Tn903. From Escherichia coli.
   4279..4867    +  rep_origin     ori: high-copy-number ColE1/pMB1/pBR322/pUC origin of replication
>Addgene plasmid #111700 | pMV306-ribo-APEX2 | depositor full sequence | sequence record 213223 | pMV306-ribo-APEX2 sequence 5052 bps
TCTAGAGGTGACCACAACGCGCCCGCTTTGATCGGGGACGTCTGCGGCCGACCATTTACGGGTCTTGTTG
TCGTTGGCGGTCATGGGCCGAACATACTCACCCGGATCGGAGGGCCGAGGACAAGGTCGAACGAGGGGCA
TGACCCGGTGCGGGGCTTCTTGCACTCGGCATAGGCGAGTGCTAAGAATAACGTTGGCACTCGCGACCGG
GATACGACTCACTATAGGTACCGGTGATACCAGCATCGTCTTGATGCCCTTGGCAGCACCCTGCTAAGGA
GGCAACAAGATGCATATGGGCAAGCCCATCCCCAACCCCCTGCTGGGCCTGGACAGCACCGGAAAGTCTT
ACCCAACTGTGAGTGCTGATTACCAGGACGCCGTTGAGAAGGCGAAGAAGAAGCTCAGAGGCTTCATCGC
TGAGAAGAGATGCGCTCCTCTAATGCTCCGTTTGGCATTCCACTCTGCTGGAACCTTTGACAAGGGCACG
AAGACCGGTGGACCCTTCGGAACCATCAAGCACCCTGCCGAACTGGCTCACAGCGCTAACAACGGTCTTG
ACATCGCTGTTAGGCTTTTGGAGCCACTCAAGGCGGAGTTCCCTATTTTGAGCTACGCCGATTTCTACCA
GTTGGCTGGCGTTGTTGCCGTTGAGGTCACGGGTGGACCTAAGGTTCCATTCCACCCTGGAAGAGAGGAC
AAGCCTGAGCCACCACCAGAGGGTCGCTTGCCCGATCCCACTAAGGGTTCTGACCATTTGAGAGATGTGT
TTGGCAAAGCTATGGGGCTTACTGACCAAGATATCGTTGCTCTATCTGGGGGTCACACTATTGGAGCTGC
ACACAAGGAGCGTTCTGGATTTGAGGGTCCCTGGACCTCTAATCCTCTTATTTTCGACAACTCATACTTC
ACGGAGTTGTTGAGTGGTGAGAAGGAAGGTCTCCTTCAGCTACCTTCTGACAAGGCTCTTTTGTCTGACC
CTGTATTCCGCCCTCTCGTTGATAAATATGCAGCGGACGAAGATGCCTTCTTTGCTGATTACGCTGAGGC
TCACCAAAAGCTTTCCGAGCTTGGGTTTGCTGATGCCTAATGAAGATGGAGACCAAGCTTATCGATGTCG
ACGTAGTTAACTAGCGTACGATCGACTGCCAGGCATCAAATAAAACGAAAGGCTCAGTCGAAAGACTGGG
CCTTTCGTTTTATGCCATCATGGCCGCGGTGATCAGCTAGAGCCGTGAACGACAGGGCGAACGCCAGCCC
GCCGACGGCGAGGGTTCCGACCGCTGCAACTCCCGGTGCAACCTTGTCCCGGTCTATTCTCTTCACTGCA
CCAGCTCCAATCTGGTGTGAATGCCCCTCGTCTGTTCGCGCAGGCGGGGGGCTCTATTCGTTTGTCAGCA
TCGAAAGTAGCCAGATCAGGGATGCGTTGCAACCGCGTATGCCCAGGTCAGAAGAGTCGCACAAGAGTTG
CAGACCCCTGGAAAGAAAAATGGCCAGAGGGCGAAAACACCCTCTGACCAGCGGAGCGGGCGACGGGAAT
CGAACCCGCGTAGCTAGTTTGGAAGAATGGGTGTCTGCCGACCACATATATGGGCCGGTCAAGATAGGTT
TTTACCCCCTCTCGGCTGCATCCTCTAAGTGGAAAGAAATTGCAGGTCGTAGAAGCGCGTTGAAGCCTGA
GAGTTGCACAGGAGTTGCAACCCGGTAGCCTTGTTCACGACGAGAGGAGACCTAGTTGGCACGTCGCGGA
TGGGGATCGCTGAAGACTCAGCGCAGCGGGAGGATCCAAGCCTCATACGTCAACCCGCAGGACGGTGTGA
GGTACTACGCGCTGCAGACCTACGACAACAAGATGGACGCCGAAGCCTGGCTCGCGGGCGAGAAGCGGCT
CATCGAGATGGAGACCTGGACCCCTCCACAGGACCGGGCGAAGAAGGCAGCCGCCAGCGCCATCACGCTG
GAGGAGTACACCCGGAAGTGGCTCGTGGAGCGCGACCTCGCAGACGGCACCAGGGATCTGTACAGCGGGC
ACGCGGAGCGCCGCATCTACCCGGTGCTAGGTGAAGTGGCGGTCACAGAGATGACGCCAGCTCTGGTGCG
TGCGTGGTGGGCCGGGATGGGTAGGAAGCACCCGACTGCCCGCCGGCATGCCTACAACGTCCTCCGGGCG
GTGATGAACACAGCGGTCGAGGACAAGCTGATCGCAGAGAACCCGTGCCGGATCGAGCAGAAGGCAGCCG
ATGAGCGCGACGTAGAGGCGCTGACGCCTGAGGAGCTGGACATCGTCGCCGCTGAGATCTTCGAGCACTA
CCGGATCGCGGCATACATCCTGGCGTGGACGAGCCTCCGGTTCGGAGAGCTGATCGAGCTTCGCCGCAAG
GACATCGTGGACGACGGCATGACGATGAAGCTCCGGGTGCGCCGTGGCGCTTCCCGCGTGGGGAACAAGA
TCGTCGTTGGCAACGCCAAGACCGTCCGGTCGAAGCGTCCTGTGACGGTTCCGCCTCACGTCGCGGAGAT
GATCCGAGCGCACATGAAGGACCGTACGAAGATGAACAAGGGCCCCGAGGCATTCCTGGTGACCACGACG
CAGGGCAACCGGCTGTCGAAGTCCGCGTTCACCAAGTCGCTGAAGCGTGGCTACGCCAAGATCGGTCGGC
CGGAACTCCGCATCCACGACCTCCGCGCTGTCGGCGCTACGTTCGCCGCTCAGGCAGGTGCGACGACCAA
GGAGCTGATGGCCCGTCTCGGTCACACGACTCCTAGGATGGCGATGAAGTACCAGATGGCGTCTGAGGCC
CGCGACGAGGCTATCGCTGAGGCGATGTCCAAGCTGGCCAAGACCTCCTGAAACGCAAAAAGCCCCCCTC
CCAAGGACACTGAGTCCTAAAGAGGGGGGTTTCTTGTCAGTACGCGAAGAACCACGCCTGGCCGCGAGCG
CCAGCACCGCCGCTCTGTGCGGAGACCTGGGCACCAGCCCCGCCGCCGCCAGGAGCATTGCCGTTCCCGC
CAGCTAGCAACAAAGCGACGTTGTGTCTCAAAATCTCTGATGTTACATTGCACAAGATAAAAATATATCA
TCATGAACAATAAAACTGTCTGCTTACATAAACAGTAATACAAGGGGTGTTATGAGCCATATTCAACGGG
AAACGTCTTGCTCGAGGCCGCGATTAAATTCCAACATGGATGCTGATTTATATGGGTATAAATGGGCTCG
CGATAATGTCGGGCAATCAGGTGCGACAATCTATCGCTTGTATGGGAAGCCCCATGCGCCAGAGTTGTTT
CTGAAACATGGCAAAGGTAGCGTTGCCAATGATGTTACAGATGAGATGGTCAGACTAAACTGGCTGACGG
AATTTATGCCTCTTCCGACCATCAAGCATTTTATCCGTACTCCTGATGATGCATGGTTACTCACCACTGC
GATCCCCGGGAAAACAGCATTCCAGGTATTAGAAGAATATCCTGATTCAGGTGAAAATATTGTTGATGCG
CTGGCAGTGTTCCTGCGCCGGTTGCATTCGATTCCTGTTTGTAATTGTCCTTTTAACAGCGATCGCGTAT
TTCGTCTCGCTCAGGCGCAATCACGAATGAATAACGGTTTGGTTGATGCGAGTGATTTTGATGACGAGCG
TAATGGCTGGCCTGTTGAACAAGTCTGGAAAGAAATGCATAATCTTTTGCCATTCTCACCGGATTCAGTC
GTCACTCATGGTGATTTCTCACTTGATAACCTTATTTTTGACGAGGGGAAATTAATAGGTTGTATTGATG
TTGGACGAGTCGGAATCGCAGACCGATACCAGGATCTTGCCATCCTATGGAACTGCCTCGGTGAGTTTTC
TCCTTCATTACAGAAACGGCTTTTTCAAAAATATGGTATTGATAATCCTGATATGAATAAATTGCAGTTT
CATTTGATGCTCGATGAGTTTTTCTAATCAGAATTGGTTAATTGGTTGTAACACTGGCAGAGCATTACGC
TGACTTGACGGGACGGCGGCTTTGTTGAATAAATCGAACTTTTGCTGAGTTGAAGGATCAGATCACGCAT
CTTCCCGACAACGCAGACCGTTCCGTGGCAAAGCAAAAGTTCAAAATCACCAACTGGTCCACCTACAACA
AAGCTCTCATCAACCGTGGCTCCCTCACTTTCTGGCTGGATGATGGGGCGATTCAGGCCTGGTATGAGTC
AGCAACACCTTCTTCACGAGGCAGACCTCACTAGTTCCACTGAGCGTCAGACCCCGTAGAAAAGATCAAA
GGATCTTCTTGAGATCCTTTTTTTCTGCGCGTAATCTGCTGCTTGCAAACAAAAAAACCACCGCTACCAG
CGGTGGTTTGTTTGCCGGATCAAGAGCTACCAACTCTTTTTCCGAAGGTAACTGGCTTCAGCAGAGCGCA
GATACCAAATACTGTCCTTCTAGTGTAGCCGTAGTTAGGCCACCACTTCAAGAACTCTGTAGCACCGCCT
ACATACCTCGCTCTGCTAATCCTGTTACCAGTGGCTGCTGCCAGTGGCGATAAGTCGTGTCTTACCGGGT
TGGACTCAAGACGATAGTTACCGGATAAGGCGCAGCGGTCGGGCTGAACGGGGGGTTCGTGCACACAGCC
CAGCTTGGAGCGAACGACCTACACCGAACTGAGATACCTACAGCGTGAGCATTGAGAAAGCGCCACGCTT
CCCGAAGGGAGAAAGGCGGACAGGTATCCGGTAAGCGGCAGGGTCGGAACAGGAGAGCGCACGAGGGAGC
TTCCAGGGGGAAACGCCTGGTATCTTTATAGTCCTGTCGGGTTTCGCCACCTCTGACTTGAGCGTCGATT
TTTGTGATGCTCGTCAGGGGGGCGGAGCCTATGGAAAAACGCCAGCAACGCGGCCTTTTTACGGTTCCTG
GCCTTTTGCTGGCCTTTTGCTCACATGTTCTTTCCTGCGTTATCCCCTGATTCTGTGGATAACCGTATTA
CCGCCTTTGAGTGAGCTGATACCGCTCGCCGCAGCCGAACGACCGAGCGCAACGCGTGCGGCCGCGGTAC
CAGATCTTTAAA
