Features (pLannotate 1.2.2; 9 found; start..end, strand, type, name):
     43..789     +  CDS            APEX2: soybean ascorbate peroxidase, engineered to serve as a monomeric tag for electron microscopy and live-cell proteomics (Lam et al., 2015) more active than the original APEX due to the A134P mutation
    859..905     +  terminator     rrnB T1 terminator: transcription terminator T1 from the E. coli rrnB gene
    885..1025    -  CDS            34.1 (fragment): VG341_BPMD2 - Protein predicted: Swiss-Prot protein existence level 4. Putative excisionase. From Mycobacterium phage D29 (Mycobacteriophage D29).
   1438..2550    +  CDS            33: VINT_BPML5 - Also known as int. Protein inferred from homology: Swiss-Prot protein existence level 3. Integrase is necessary for integration of the phage into the host genome by site-specific recombination. From Mycobacterium phage L5 (Mycobacteriophage L5).
   2612..2716    -  CDS            32 (fragment): VG32_BPML5 - Protein predicted: Swiss-Prot protein existence level 4. From Mycobacterium phage L5 (Mycobacteriophage L5).
   2853..3668    +  CDS            KanR: aminoglycoside phosphotransferase; aph(3')-Ia; confers resistance to kanamycin in bacteria or G418 (Geneticin®) in eukaryotes
   3809..3952    +  CDS            TRA2_ECOLX (fragment): Protein predicted: Swiss-Prot protein existence level 4. Required for transposition of transposon Tn903. From Escherichia coli.
   3999..4587    +  rep_origin     ori: high-copy-number ColE1/pMB1/pBR322/pUC origin of replication
   4984..5000    +  promoter       T7 promoter (fragment): promoter for bacteriophage T7 RNA polymerase
>Addgene plasmid #111700 | pMV306-ribo-APEX2 | addgene full sequence | sequence record 221111 | Addgene NGS Result
GGCAAGCCCATCCCCAACCCCCTGCTGGGCCTGGACAGCACCGGAAAGTCTTACCCAACTGTGAGTGCTG
ATTACCAGGACGCCGTTGAGAAGGCGAAGAAGAAGCTCAGAGGCTTCATCGCTGAGAAGAGATGCGCTCC
TCTAATGCTCCGTTTGGCATTCCACTCTGCTGGAACCTTTGACAAGGGCACGAAGACCGGTGGACCCTTC
GGAACCATCAAGCACCCTGCCGAACTGGCTCACAGCGCTAACAACGGTCTTGACATCGCTGTTAGGCTTT
TGGAGCCACTCAAGGCGGAGTTCCCTATTTTGAGCTACGCCGATTTCTACCAGTTGGCTGGCGTTGTTGC
CGTTGAGGTCACGGGTGGACCTAAGGTTCCATTCCACCCTGGAAGAGAGGACAAGCCTGAGCCACCACCA
GAGGGTCGCTTGCCCGATCCCACTAAGGGTTCTGACCATTTGAGAGATGTGTTTGGCAAAGCTATGGGGC
TTACTGACCAAGATATCGTTGCTCTATCTGGGGGTCACACTATTGGAGCTGCACACAAGGAGCGTTCTGG
ATTTGAGGGTCCCTGGACCTCTAATCCTCTTATTTTCGACAACTCATACTTCACGGAGTTGTTGAGTGGT
GAGAAGGAAGGTCTCCTTCAGCTACCTTCTGACAAGGCTCTTTTGTCTGACCCTGTATTCCGCCCTCTCG
TTGATAAATATGCAGCGGACGAAGATGCCTTCTTTGCTGATTACGCTGAGGCTCACCAAAAGCTTTCCGA
GCTTGGGTTTGCTGATGCCTAATGAAGATGGAGACCAAGCTTATCGATGTCGACGTAGTTAACTAGCGTA
CGATCGACTGCCAGGCATCAAATAAAACGAAAGGCTCAGTCGAAAGACTGGGCCTTTCGTTTTATGCCAT
CATGGCCGCGGTGATCAGCTAGAGCCGTGAACGACAGGGCGAACGCCAGCCCGCCGACGGCGAGGGTTCC
GACCGCTGCAACTCCCGGTGCAACCTTGTCCCGGTCTATTCTCTTCACTGCACCAGCTCCAATCTGGTGT
GAATGCCCCTCGTCTGTTCGCGCAGGCGGGGGGCTCTATTCGTTTGTCAGCATCGAAAGTAGCCAGATCA
GGGATGCGTTGCAACCGCGTATGCCCAGGTCAGAAGAGTCGCACAAGAGTTGCAGACCCCTGGAAAGAAA
AATGGCCAGAGGGCGAAAACACCCTCTGACCAGCGGAGCGGGCGACGGGAATCGAACCCGCGTAGCTAGT
TTGGAAGAATGGGTGTCTGCCGACCACATATATGGGCCGGTCAAGATAGGTTTTTACCCCCTCTCGGCTG
CATCCTCTAAGTGGAAAGAAATTGCAGGTCGTAGAAGCGCGTTGAAGCCTGAGAGTTGCACAGGAGTTGC
AACCCGGTAGCCTTGTTCACGACGAGAGGAGACCTAGTTGGCACGTCGCGGATGGGGATCGCTGAAGACT
CAGCGCAGCGGGAGGATCCAAGCCTCATACGTCAACCCGCAGGACGGTGTGAGGTACTACGCGCTGCAGA
CCTACGACAACAAGATGGACGCCGAAGCCTGGCTCGCGGGCGAGAAGCGGCTCATCGAGATGGAGACCTG
GACCCCTCCACAGGACCGGGCGAAGAAGGCAGCCGCCAGCGCCATCACGCTGGAGGAGTACACCCGGAAG
TGGCTCGTGGAGCGCGACCTCGCAGACGGCACCAGGGATCTGTACAGCGGGCACGCGGAGCGCCGCATCT
ACCCGGTGCTAGGTGAAGTGGCGGTCACAGAGATGACGCCAGCTCTGGTGCGTGCGTGGTGGGCCGGGAT
GGGTAGGAAGCACCCGACTGCCCGCCGGCATGCCTACAACGTCCTCCGGGCGGTGATGAACACAGCGGTC
GAGGACAAGCTGATCGCAGAGAACCCGTGCCGGATCGAGCAGAAGGCAGCCGATGAGCGCGACGTAGAGG
CGCTGACGCCTGAGGAGCTGGACATCGTCGCCGCTGAGATCTTCGTGCACTACCGGATCGCGGCATACAT
CCTGGCGTGGACGAGCCTCCGGTTCGGAGAGCTGATCGAGCTTCGCCGCAAGGACATCGTGGACGACGGC
ATGACGATGAAGCTCCGGGTGCGCCGTGGCGCTTCCCGCGTGGGGAACAAGATCGTCGTTGGCAACGCCA
AGACCGTCCGGTCGAAGCGTCCTGTGACGGTTCCGCCTCACGTCGCGGAGATGATCCGAGCGCACATGAA
GGACCGTACGAAGATGAACAAGGGCCCCGAGGCATTCCTGGTGACCACGACGCAGGGCAACCGGCTGTCG
AAGTCCGCGTTCACCAAGTCGCTGAAGCGTGGCTACGCCAAGATCGGTCGGCCGGAACTCCGCATCCACG
ACCTCCGCGCTGTCGGCGCTACGTTCGCCGCTCAGGCAGGTGCGACGACCAAGGAGCTGATGGCCCGTCT
CGGTCACACGACTCCTAGGATGGCGATGAAGTACCAGATGGCGTCTGAGGCCCGCGACGAGGCTATCGCT
GAGGCGATGTCCAAGCTGGCCAAGACCTCCTGAAACGCAAAAAGCCCCCCTCCCAAGGACACTGAGTCCT
AAAGAGGGGGGTTTCTTGTCAGTACGCGAAGAACCACGCCTGGCCGCGAGCGCCAGCACCGCCGCTCTGT
GCGGAGACCTGGGCACCAGCCCCGCCGCCGCCAGGAGCATTGCCGTTCCCGCCAGCTAGCCACCTGACGT
CGGGGGGGGGGGAAAGCCACGTTGTGTCTCAAAATCTCTGATGTTACATTGCACAAGATAAAAATATATC
ATCATGAACAATAAAACTGTCTGCTTACATAAACAGTAATACAAGGGGTGTTATGAGCCATATTCAACGG
GAAACGTCTTGCTCGAGGCCGCGATTAAATTCCAACATGGATGCTGATTTATATGGGTATAAATGGGCTC
GCGATAATGTCGGGCAATCAGGTGCGACAATCTATCGCTTGTATGGGAAGCCCCATGCGCCAGAGTTGTT
TCTGAAACATGGCAAAGGTAGCGTTGCCAATGATGTTACAGATGAGATGGTCAGACTAAACTGGCTGACG
GAATTTATGCCTCTTCCGACCATCAAGCATTTTATCCGTACTCCTGATGATGCATGGTTACTCACCACTG
CGATCCCCGGGAAAACAGCATTCCAGGTATTAGAAGAATATCCTGATTCAGGTGAAAATATTGTTGATGC
GCTGGCAGTGTTCCTGCGCCGGTTGCATTCGATTCCTGTTTGTAATTGTCCTTTTAACAGCGATCGCGTA
TTTCGTCTCGCTCAGGCGCAATCACGAATGAATAACGGTTTGGTTGATGCGAGTGATTTTGATGACGAGC
GTAATGGCTGGCCTGTTGAACAAGTCTGGAAAGAAATGCATAATCTTTTGCCATTCTCACCGGATTCAGT
CGTCACTCATGGTGATTTCTCACTTGATAACCTTATTTTTGACGAGGGGAAATTAATAGGTTGTATTGAT
GTTGGACGAGTCGGAATCGCAGACCGATACCAGGATCTTGCCATCCTATGGAACTGCCTCGGTGAGTTTT
CTCCTTCATTACAGAAACGGCTTTTTCAAAAATATGGTATTGATAATCCTGATATGAATAAATTGCAGTT
TCATTTGATGCTCGATGAGTTTTTCTAATCAGAATTGGTTAATTGGTTGTAACACTGGCAGAGCATTACG
CTGACTTGACGGGACGGCGGCTTTGTTGAATAAATCGAACTTTTGCTGAGTTGAAGGATCAGATCACGCA
TCTTCCCGACAACGCAGACCGTTCCGTGGCAAAGCAAAAGTTCAAAATCACCAACTGGTCCACCTACAAC
AAAGCTCTCACCAACCGTGGCTCCCTCACTTTCTGGCTGGATGATGGGGCGATTCAGGCCTGGTATGAGT
CAGCAACACCTTCTTCACGAGGCAGACCTCACTAGTTCCATGAGCGTCAGACCCCGTAGAAAAGATCAAA
GGATCTTCTTGAGATCCTTTTTTTCTGCGCGTAATCTGCTGCTTGCAAACAAAAAAACCACCGCTACCAG
CGGTGGTTTGTTTGCCGGATCAAGAGCTACCAACTCTTTTTCCGAAGGTAACTGGCTTCAGCAGAGCGCA
GATACCAAATACTGTCCTTCTAGTGTAGCCGTAGTTAGGCCACCACTTCAAGAACTCTGTAGCACCGCCT
ACATACCTCGCTCTGCTAATCCTGTTACCAGTGGCTGCTGCCAGTGGCGATAAGTCGTGTCTTACCGGGT
TGGACTCAAGACGATAGTTACCGGATAAGGCGCAGCGGTCGGGCTGAACGGGGGGTTCGTGCACACAGCC
CAGCTTGGAGCGAACGACCTACACCGAACTGAGATACCTACAGCGTGAGCTATGAGAAAGCGCCACGCTT
CCCGAGGGGAGAAAGGCGGACAGGTATCCGGTAAGCGGCAGGGTCGGAACAGGAGAGCGCACGAGGGAGC
TTCCAGGGGGAAACGCCTGGTATCTTTATAGTCCTGTCGGGTTTCGCCACCTCTGACTTGAGCGTCGATT
TTTGTGATGCTCGTCAGGGGGGCGGAGCCTATGGAAAAACGCCAGCAACGCGGCCTTTTTACGGTTCCTG
GCCTTTTGCTGGCCTTTTGCTCACATGTTCTTTCCTGCGTTATCCCCTGATTCTGTGGATAACCGTATTA
CCGCCTTTGAGTGAGCTGATACCGCTCGCCGCAGCCGAACGACCGAGCGCAACGCGTGCGGCCGCGGTAC
CAGATCTTTAAATCTAGAGGTGACCACAACGCGCCCGCTTTGATCGGGGACGTCTGCGGCCGACCATTTA
CGGGTCTTGTTGTCGTTGGCGGTCATGGGCCGAACATACTCACCCGGATCGGAGGGCCGAGGACAAGGTC
GAACGAGGGGCATGACCCGGTGCGGGGCTTCTTGCACTCGGCATAGGCGAGTGCTAAGAATAACGTTGGC
ACTCGCGACCGGGATACGACTCACTATAGGTACCGGTGATACCAGCATCGTCTTGATGCCCTTGGCAGCA
CCCTGCTAAGGAGGCAACAAGATGCATATG
